Addgene plasmid #178373: pOME0004L
Purpose: Expresses KSHV ORF 10 tagged
Depositing lab: Dirk Dittmer. Depositing organization: University of North Carolina at Chapel Hill. Publication: Novel modulators of p53-signaling encoded by unknown genes of emerging viruses. Alzhanova D, Corcoran K, Bailey AG, Long K, Taft-Benz S, Graham RL, Broussard GS, Heise M, Neumann G, Halfmann P, Kawaoka Y, Baric RS, Damania B, Dittmer DP. PLoS Pathog. 2021 Jan 7;17(1):e1009033. doi: 10.1371/journal.ppat.1009033. eCollection 2021 Jan. PubMed 33411764.
Backbone
  Vector backbone: pLENTI
  Backbone size w/o insert (bp): 9630
  Vector type: Lentiviral
Growth in bacteria
  Bacterial resistance: Ampicillin, 100 μg/mL
  Growth temperature: 37°C
  Growth strain: NEB Stable
  Copy number: High Copy
Gene/Insert
  Gene/Insert name: KSHV ORF 10
  Species: Kaposi's sarcoma-associated herpesvirus
  Insert size (bp): 1358
  Tag / fusion protein: 3xFLAG (C terminal on insert)
  Cloning method: Unknown
Terms and licenses: Academic/Nonprofit Terms; Industry Terms: Not Available to Industry
Depositor comments: Sequences and further information can be found at https://www.med.unc.edu/orfeome/downloads/pome
How to cite: pOME0004L was a gift from Dirk Dittmer (Addgene plasmid # 178373 ; http://n2t.net/addgene:178373 ; RRID:Addgene_178373)
