[The description below was written by a language model from this plasmid's Addgene catalogue record and pLannotate feature annotations shown in this document.]
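Description:
pOME0004L is a third-generation-style, self-inactivating HIV-1 lentiviral transfer plasmid built on a pLENTI backbone, carrying open reading frame 10 of Kaposi's sarcoma-associated herpesvirus (KSHV, HHV-8) for expression in mammalian cells. It is propagated in E. coli through a high-copy ColE1/pUC-type origin with ampicillin selection (AmpR). The backbone also retains an f1 origin, an SV40 origin, T7 and T3 promoters, and remnants of the lac region.

The viral genome is transcribed from a chimeric RSV promoter/truncated 5' LTR, which makes packaging Tat-independent. It contains the Ψ packaging signal with a gag fragment, the RRE for Rev-dependent nuclear export, the cPPT/CTS, and a ΔU3 3' LTR followed by an SV40 polyadenylation signal. Within this unit the CMV immediate-early enhancer and promoter drive ORF10 fused at its C terminus to a 3xFLAG epitope. The cassette is flanked by attB1 and attB2 sites, which suggests Gateway recombination, although the catalogue lists the cloning method as unknown. A vector-encoded V5 tag lies downstream of attB2, but the record does not show whether it is read in frame with the insert. A WPRE follows to enhance transcript processing and expression. A separate SV40 promoter drives Emerald GFP, allowing transfected or transduced cells to be identified by fluorescence.

The plasmid belongs to a viral ORFeome collection associated with a screen of poorly characterised genes from emerging viruses for modulators of p53 signalling. The sequenced record (9,367 nt) is shorter than the sum of the catalogue's backbone and insert sizes, and the record does not explain this difference.
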