Features (pLannotate 1.2.2; 32 found; start..end, strand, type, name):
      3..229     +  promoter       RSV promoter: Rous sarcoma virus enhancer/promoter
    230..410     +  LTR            5' LTR (truncated): truncated 5' long terminal repeat (LTR) from HIV-1
    457..582     +  misc_feature   HIV-1 Ψ: packaging signal of human immunodeficiency virus type 1
    566..929     +  CDS            HIV-1 gag (fragment): gag protein from human immunodeficiency virus 1; gag
   1075..1308    +  misc_feature   RRE: The Rev response element (RRE) of HIV-1 allows for Rev-dependent mRNA export from the nucleus to the cytoplasm.
   1685..1785    +  CDS            Rev (fragment): human immunodeficiency virus 1 (HIV-1) Rev protein; rev; enhances nuclear export of unspliced and incompletely spliced viral mRNAs
   1804..1921    +  misc_feature   cPPT/CTS: central polypurine tract and central termination sequence of HIV-1
   1944..2247    +  enhancer       CMV enhancer: human cytomegalovirus immediate early enhancer
   2248..2451    +  promoter       CMV promoter: human cytomegalovirus (CMV) immediate early promoter
   2568..2592    +  protein_bind   attB1: mutant version of attB; recombination site for the Gateway® BP reaction BP Clonase™
   2630..3883    +  CDS            ORF10: ORF10_HHV8P - Protein predicted: Swiss-Prot protein existence level 4. From Human herpesvirus 8 type P (isolate GK18) (HHV-8) (Kaposi's sarcoma-associated herpesvirus).
   3884..3949    +  CDS            3xFLAG: three tandem FLAG® epitope tags, followed by an enterokinase cleavage site
   3985..4009    -  protein_bind   attB2: mutant version of attB; recombination site for the Gateway® BP reaction BP Clonase™
   4062..4103    +  CDS            V5 tag: epitope tag from simian virus 5
   4127..4715    +  misc_feature   WPRE: woodchuck hepatitis virus posttranscriptional regulatory element
   4730..5046    +  promoter       SV40 promoter: SV40 enhancer and early promoter
   5097..5816    +  CDS            EmGFP: Emerald GFP mammalian codon-optimized
   5815..5886    +  CDS            nef (fragment): NEF_HV1Z2 - Experimental evidence at protein level: Swiss-Prot protein existence level 1. Extracellular Nef protein targets CD4(+) T-lymphocytes for apoptosis by interacting with CXCR4 surface receptors. From Human immunodeficiency virus type 1 group M subtype D (isolate Z2/CDC-Z34) (HIV-1).
   5888..6121    +  LTR            3' LTR (ΔU3): self-inactivating 3' long terminal repeat (LTR) from HIV-1
   6193..6314    +  polyA_signal   SV40 poly(A) signal: SV40 polyadenylation signal
   6354..6489    +  rep_origin     SV40 ori: SV40 origin of replication
   6510..6528    -  promoter       T7 promoter: promoter for bacteriophage T7 RNA polymerase
   6536..6691    +  CDS            lacZα (fragment): LacZα fragment of β-galactosidase; lacZ fragment
   6696..7124    +  rep_origin     f1 ori (sequence partly withheld): f1 bacteriophage origin of replication; arrow indicates direction of (+) strand synthesis
   7177..7281    +  promoter       AmpR promoter: bla
   7282..8142    +  CDS            AmpR: β-lactamase; bla; confers resistance to ampicillin, carbenicillin, and related antibiotics
   8313..8901    +  rep_origin     ori: high-copy-number ColE1/pMB1/pBR322/pUC origin of replication
   9084..9176    +  CDS            lacI (fragment): lac repressor; lacI; The lac repressor binds to the lac operator to inhibit transcription in E. coli. This inhibition can be relieved by adding lactose or isopropyl-β-D-thiogalactopyranoside (IPTG).
   9189..9210    +  protein_bind   CAP binding site: CAP binding activates transcription in the presence of cAMP. E. coli catabolite activator protein
   9225..9255    +  promoter       lac promoter: promoter for the E. coli lac operon
   9263..9279    +  protein_bind   lac operator: The lac repressor binds to the lac operator to inhibit transcription in E. coli. This inhibition can be relieved by adding lactose or isopropyl-β-D-thiogalactopyranoside (IPTG). lac repressor encoded by lacI
   9324..9342    +  promoter       T3 promoter: promoter for bacteriophage T3 RNA polymerase
>Addgene plasmid #178373 | pOME0004L | addgene full sequence | sequence record 351317 | Addgene NGS Result
AATGTAGTCTTATGCAATACTCTTGTAGTCTTGCAACATGGTAACGATGAGTTAGCAACATGCCTTACAA
GGAGAGAAAAAGCACCGTGCATGCCGATTGGTGGAAGTAAGGTGGTACGATCGTGCCTTATTAGGAAGGC
AACAGACGGGTCTGACATGGATTGGACGAACCACTGAATTGCCGCATTGCAGAGATATTGTATTTAAGTG
CCTAGCTCGATACATAAACGGGTCTCTCTGGTTAGACCAGATCTGAGCCTGGGAGCTCTCTGGCTAACTA
GGGAACCCACTGCTTAAGCCTCAATAAAGCTTGCCTTGAGTGCTTCAAGTAGTGTGTGCCCGTCTGTTGT
GTGACTCTGGTAACTAGAGATCCCTCAGACCCTTTTAGTCAGTGTGGAAAATCTCTAGCAGTGGCGCCCG
AACAGGGACTTGAAAGCGAAAGGGAAACCAGAGGAGCTCTCTCGACGCAGGACTCGGCTTGCTGAAGCGC
GCACGGCAAGAGGCGAGGGGCGGCGACTGGTGAGTACGCCAAAAATTTTGACTAGCGGAGGCTAGAAGGA
GAGAGATGGGTGCGAGAGCGTCAGTATTAAGCGGGGGAGAATTAGATCGCGATGGGAAAAAATTCGGTTA
AGGCCAGGGGGAAAGAAAAAATATAAATTAAAACATATAGTATGGGCAAGCAGGGAGCTAGAACGATTCG
CAGTTAATCCTGGCCTGTTAGAAACATCAGAAGGCTGTAGACAAATACTGGGACAGCTACAACCATCCCT
TCAGACAGGATCAGAAGAACTTAGATCATTATATAATACAGTAGCAACCCTCTATTGTGTGCATCAAAGG
ATAGAGATAAAAGACACCAAGGAAGCTTTAGACAAGATAGAGGAAGAGCAAAACAAAAGTAAGACCACCG
CACAGCAAGCGGCCGCTGATCTTCAGACCTGGAGGAGGAGATATGAGGGACAATTGGAGAAGTGAATTAT
ATAAATATAAAGTAGTAAAAATTGAACCATTAGGAGTAGCACCCACCAAGGCAAAGAGAAGAGTGGTGCA
GAGAGAAAAAAGAGCAGTGGGAATAGGAGCTTTGTTCCTTGGGTTCTTGGGAGCAGCAGGAAGCACTATG
GGCGCAGCGTCAATGACGCTGACGGTACAGGCCAGACAATTATTGTCTGGTATAGTGCAGCAGCAGAACA
ATTTGCTGAGGGCTATTGAGGCGCAACAGCATCTGTTGCAACTCACAGTCTGGGGCATCAAGCAGCTCCA
GGCAAGAATCCTGGCTGTGGAAAGATACCTAAAGGATCAACAGCTCCTGGGGATTTGGGGTTGCTCTGGA
AAACTCATTTGCACCACTGCTGTGCCTTGGAATGCTAGTTGGAGTAATAAATCTCTGGAACAGATTTGGA
ATCACACGACCTGGATGGAGTGGGACAGAGAAATTAACAATTACACAAGCTTAATACACTCCTTAATTGA
AGAATCGCAAAACCAGCAAGAAAAGAATGAACAAGAATTATTGGAATTAGATAAATGGGCAAGTTTGTGG
AATTGGTTTAACATAACAAATTGGCTGTGGTATATAAAATTATTCATAATGATAGTAGGAGGCTTGGTAG
GTTTAAGAATAGTTTTTGCTGTACTTTCTATAGTGAATAGAGTTAGGCAGGGATATTCACCATTATCGTT
TCAGACCCACCTCCCAACCCCGAGGGGACCCGACAGGCCCGAAGGAATAGAAGAAGAAGGTGGAGAGAGA
GACAGAGACAGATCCATTCGATTAGTGAACGGATCTCGACGGTATCGGTTAACTTTTAAAAGAAAAGGGG
GGATTGGGGGGTACAGTGCAGGGGAAAGAATAGTAGACATAATAGCAACAGACATACAAACTAAAGAATT
ACAAAAACAAATTACAAAAATTCAAAATTTTATCGATAAGCTTGGGAGTTCCGCGTTACATAACTTACGG
TAAATGGCCCGCCTGGCTGACCGCCCAACGACCCCCGCCCATTGACGTCAATAATGACGTATGTTCCCAT
AGTAACGCCAATAGGGACTTTCCATTGACGTCAATGGGTGGAGTATTTACGGTAAACTGCCCACTTGGCA
GTACATCAAGTGTATCATATGCCAAGTACGCCCCCTATTGACGTCAATGACGGTAAATGGCCCGCCTGGC
ATTATGCCCAGTACATGACCTTATGGGACTTTCCTACTTGGCAGTACATCTACGTATTAGTCATCGCTAT
TACCATGGTGATGCGGTTTTGGCAGTACATCAATGGGCGTGGATAGCGGTTTGACTCACGGGGATTTCCA
AGTCTCCACCCCATTGACGTCAATGGGAGTTTGTTTTGGCACCAAAATCAACGGGACTTTCCAAAATGTC
GTAACAACTCCGCCCCATTGACGCAAATGGGCGGTAGGCGTGTACGGTGGGAGGTCTATATAAGCAGAGC
TCGTTTAGTGAACCGTCAGATCGCCTGGAGACGCCATCCACGCTGTTTTGACCTCCATAGAAGACACCGA
CTCTAGAGGATCCACTAGTCCAGTGTGGTGGAATTCTGCAGATATCAACAAGTTTGTACAAAAAAGCAGG
CTCTTTAAAGGAACCAATTCAGTCGACGGTACCGCCACCATGCAGACAGAGGCAACGTTCATCCTAGGTG
ACTGGGAGATAACGGTGTCTAACTGCCGGTTTACTTGCAGCAGCCTAACATGTGGCCCCCTTTACAGATC
TAGCGGCGACTACACGCGGCTAAGAATCCCCTTCTCTCTGGATCGACTAATACGTGACCATGCCATCTTT
GGGCTAGTGCCAAATATTGAGGATCTGTTAACCCATGGGTCATGCGTCGCCGTAGTGGCCGACGCAAACG
CCACAGGCGGCAACGCGCGACGCATCGTCGCGCCTGGCGTGATAAACAATTTTTCAGAACCCATCGGCAT
TTGGGTACGCGGCCCTCCGCCGCAAACGCGCAAGGAAGCTATTAAGTTCTGCATATTTTTTGTCAGTCCC
ATGCCCCCGCGGGAGATGACCACATATGTGTTCAAGGGCGGCGATTTGCCTCCCGGAGCAGAGGAACCCG
AAACACTACACTCCGCCGAGGCACCCCTACCGTCGCGCGAGACGCTGGTAACTGGACAGCTGCGATCCAC
CTCGCCGCGAACGTATACGGGATACTTTCACAGTCCTGTCCCGCTCTCTTTTTTGGACCTCCTGACATTC
GAGTCCATTGGGTGTGACAACGTGGAAGGTGACCCCGAGCAATTGACACCCAAGTACTTGACGTTCACGC
AGACGGGAGAAAGACTTTGCAAAGTAACCGTTTACAACACCCATTCGACAGCATGCAAGAAGGCCCGTGT
TCGTTTCGTCTACAGACCGACGCCGTCCGCCCGTCAGCTTGTCATGGGTCAGGCTTCACCCCTCATAACA
ACCCCTCTGGGAGCCAGGGTATTCGCAGTCTATCCAGACTGTGAGAAAACTATCCCACCTCAGGAAACCA
CCACCCTGAGGATTCAATTGCTGTTCGAGCAGCATGGTGCCAACGCCGGAGACTGCGCCTTTGTCATCAT
GGGGCTCGCCCGTGAAACAAAGTTTGTCTCATTTCCCGCAGTACTCCTTCCGGGCAAGCACGAACACCTT
ATTGTATTCAACCCACAGACACATCCTCTGACCATTCAACGGGACACAATAGTGGGCGTGGCAATGGCTT
GCTATATCCACCCCGGTAAGGCAGCCAGCCAGGCACCATACAGCTTCTACGACTGCAAGGAAGAGAGCTG
GCACGTGGGGCTCTTCCAGATCAAACGCGGACCGGGAGGGGTCTGTACACCACCTTGCCACGTAGCGATT
AGGGCCGACCGCCACGAGGAACCCATGCAATCGGACTACAAAGACCATGACGGTGATTATAAAGATCATG
ATATCGATTACAAGGATGACGATGACAAGTAGTAACTCGAGGCGGCCGCACTCGAGATATCTAGACCCAG
CTTTCTTGTACAAAGTGGTTGATATCCAGCACAGTGGCGGCCGCTCGAGTCTAGAGGGCCCGCGGTTCGA
AGGTAAGCCTATCCCTAACCCTCTCCTCGGTCTCGATTCTACGCGTACCGGTTAGTAATGATCGACAATC
AACCTCTGGATTACAAAATTTGTGAAAGATTGACTGGTATTCTTAACTATGTTGCTCCTTTTACGCTATG
TGGATACGCTGCTTTAATGCCTTTGTATCATGCTATTGCTTCCCGTATGGCTTTCATTTTCTCCTCCTTG
TATAAATCCTGGTTGCTGTCTCTTTATGAGGAGTTGTGGCCCGTTGTCAGGCAACGTGGCGTGGTGTGCA
CTGTGTTTGCTGACGCAACCCCCACTGGTTGGGGCATTGCCACCACCTGTCAGCTCCTTTCCGGGACTTT
CGCTTTCCCCCTCCCTATTGCCACGGCGGAACTCATCGCCGCCTGCCTTGCCCGCTGCTGGACAGGGGCT
CGGCTGTTGGGCACTGACAATTCCGTGGTGTTGTCGGGGAAGCTGACGTCCTTTCCATGGCTGCTCGCCT
GTGTTGCCACCTGGATTCTGCGCGGGACGTCCTTCTGCTACGTCCCTTCGGCCCTCAATCCAGCGGACCT
TCCTTCCCGCGGCCTGCTGCCGGCTCTGCGGCCTCTTCCGCGTCTTCGCCTTCGCCCTCAGACGAGTCGG
ATCTCCCTTTGGGCCGCCTCCCCGCCTGGCGATGGTACCGGTGTGGAAAGTCCCCAGGCTCCCCAGCAGG
CAGAAGTATGCAAAGCATGCATCTCAATTAGTCAGCAACCAGGTGTGGAAAGTCCCCAGGCTCCCCAGCA
GGCAGAAGTATGCAAAGCATGCATCTCAATTAGTCAGCAACCATAGTCCCGCCCCTAACTCCGCCCATCC
CGCCCCTAACTCCGCCCAGTTCCGCCCATTCTCCGCCCCATGGCTGACTAATTTTTTTTATTTATGCAGA
GGCCGAGGCCGCCTCTGCCTCTGAGCTATTCCAGAAGTAGTGAGGAGGCTTTTTTGGAGGCCTAGGCTTT
TGCAAAAAGCTCCCGGGAGCTTGTATATCCATTTTCGGATCTGATCAGCACCTAGCATGGTGAGCAAGGG
CGAGGAGCTGTTCACCGGGGTGGTGCCCATCCTGGTCGAGCTGGACGGCGACGTAAACGGCCACAAGTTC
AGCGTGTCCGGCGAGGGCGAGGGCGATGCCACCTACGGCAAGCTGACCCTGAAGTTCATCTGCACCACCG
GCAAGCTGCCCGTGCCCTGGCCCACCCTCGTGACCACCTTCACCTACGGCGTGCAGTGCTTCGCCCGCTA
CCCCGACCACATGAAGCAGCACGACTTCTTCAAGTCCGCCATGCCCGAAGGCTACGTCCAGGAGCGCACC
ATCTTCTTCAAGGACGACGGCAACTACAAGACCCGCGCCGAGGTGAAGTTCGAGGGCGACACCCTGGTGA
ACCGCATCGAGCTGAAGGGCATCGACTTCAAGGAGGACGGCAACATCCTGGGGCACAAGCTGGAGTACAA
CTACAACAGCCACAAGGTCTATATCACCGCCGACAAGCAGAAGAACGGCATCAAGGTGAACTTCAAGACC
CGCCACAACATCGAGGACGGCAGCGTGCAGCTCGCCGACCACTACCAGCAGAACACCCCCATCGGCGACG
GCCCCGTGCTGCTGCCCGACAACCACTACCTGAGCACCCAGTCCGCCCTGAGCAAAGACCCCAACGAGAA
GCGCGATCACATGGTCCTGCTGGAGTTCGTGACCGCCGCCGGGATCACTCTCGGCATGGACGAGCTGTAC
AAGTAAGGTACCTTTAAGACCAATGACTTACAAGGCAGCTGTAGATCTTAGCCACTTTTTAAAAGAAAAG
GGGGGACTGGAAGGGCTAATTCACTCCCAACGAAGACAAGATCTGCTTTTTGCTTGTACTGGGTCTCTCT
GGTTAGACCAGATCTGAGCCTGGGAGCTCTCTGGCTAACTAGGGAACCCACTGCTTAAGCCTCAATAAAG
CTTGCCTTGAGTGCTTCAAGTAGTGTGTGCCCGTCTGTTGTGTGACTCTGGTAACTAGAGATCCCTCAGA
CCCTTTTAGTCAGTGTGGAAAATCTCTAGCAGTAGTAGTTCATGTCATCTTATTATTCAGTATTTATAAC
TTGCAAAGAAATGAATATCAGAGAGTGAGAGGAACTTGTTTATTGCAGCTTATAATGGTTACAAATAAAG
CAATAGCATCACAAATTTCACAAATAAAGCATTTTTTTCACTGCATTCTAGTTGTGGTTTGTCCAAACTC
ATCAATGTATCTTATCATGTCTGGCTCTAGCTATCCCGCCCCTAACTCCGCCCATCCCGCCCCTAACTCC
GCCCAGTTCCGCCCATTCTCCGCCCCATGGCTGACTAATTTTTTTTATTTATGCAGAGGCCGAGGCCGCC
TCGGCCTCTGAGCTATTCCAGAAGTAGTGAGGAGGCTTTTTTGGAGGCCTAGGGACGTACCCAATTCGCC
CTATAGTGAGTCGTATTACGCGCGCTCACTGGCCGTCGTTTTACAACGTCGTGACTGGGAAAACCCTGGC
GTTACCCAACTTAATCGCCTTGCAGCACATCCCCCTTTCGCCAGCTGGCGTAATAGCGAAGAGGCCCGCA
CCGATCGCCCTTCCCAACAGTTGCGCAGCCTGAATGGCGAATGGG
[124 nt withheld, positions 6696-6819]
C
[91 nt withheld, positions 6821-6911]
A
[49 nt withheld, positions 6913-6961]
CCTTTGACGTTGGAGTCCACGTTCTTT
[37 nt withheld, positions 6989-7025]
ACCCTATCTCGGTCTATTCTTTTGATTTATAAGGGATTTTGCCGATTTCGGCCTATTGGTTAAAAAATGA
GCTGATTTAACAAAAATTTAACGCGAATTTTAACAAAATATTAACGCTTACAATTTAGGTGGCACTTTTC
GGGGAAATGTGCGCGGAACCCCTATTTGTTTATTTTTCTAAATACATTCAAATATGTATCCGCTCATGAG
ACAATAACCCTGATAAATGCTTCAATAATATTGAAAAAGGAAGAGTATGAGTATTCAACATTTCCGTGTC
GCCCTTATTCCCTTTTTTGCGGCATTTTGCCTTCCTGTTTTTGCTCACCCAGAAACGCTGGTGAAAGTAA
AAGATGCTGAAGATCAGTTGGGTGCACGAGTGGGTTACATCGAACTGGATCTCAACAGCGGTAAGATCCT
TGAGAGTTTTCGCCCCGAAGAACGTTTTCCAATGATGAGCACTTTTAAAGTTCTGCTATGTGGCGCGGTA
TTATCCCGTATTGACGCCGGGCAAGAGCAACTCGGTCGCCGCATACACTATTCTCAGAATGACTTGGTTG
AGTACTCACCAGTCACAGAAAAGCATCTTACGGATGGCATGACAGTAAGAGAATTATGCAGTGCTGCCAT
AACCATGAGTGATAACACTGCGGCCAACTTACTTCTGACAACGATCGGAGGACCGAAGGAGCTAACCGCT
TTTTTGCACAACATGGGGGATCATGTAACTCGCCTTGATCGTTGGGAACCGGAGCTGAATGAAGCCATAC
CAAACGACGAGCGTGACACCACGATGCCTGTAGCAATGGCAACAACGTTGCGCAAACTATTAACTGGCGA
ACTACTTACTCTAGCTTCCCGGCAACAATTAATAGACTGGATGGAGGCGGATAAAGTTGCAGGACCACTT
CTGCGCTCGGCCCTTCCGGCTGGCTGGTTTATTGCTGATAAATCTGGAGCCGGTGAGCGTGGGTCTCGCG
GTATCATTGCAGCACTGGGGCCAGATGGTAAGCCCTCCCGTATCGTAGTTATCTACACGACGGGGAGTCA
GGCAACTATGGATGAACGAAATAGACAGATCGCTGAGATAGGTGCCTCACTGATTAAGCATTGGTAACTG
TCAGACCAAGTTTACTCATATATACTTTAGATTGATTTAAAACTTCATTTTTAATTTAAAAGGATCTAGG
TGAAGATCCTTTTTGATAATCTCATGACCAAAATCCCTTAACGTGAGTTTTCGTTCCACTGAGCGTCAGA
CCCCGTAGAAAAGATCAAAGGATCTTCTTGAGATCCTTTTTTTCTGCGCGTAATCTGCTGCTTGCAAACA
AAAAAACCACCGCTACCAGCGGTGGTTTGTTTGCCGGATCAAGAGCTACCAACTCTTTTTCCGAAGGTAA
CTGGCTTCAGCAGAGCGCAGATACCAAATACTGTTCTTCTAGTGTAGCCGTAGTTAGGCCACCACTTCAA
GAACTCTGTAGCACCGCCTACATACCTCGCTCTGCTAATCCTGTTACCAGTGGCTGCTGCCAGTGGCGAT
AAGTCGTGTCTTACCGGGTTGGACTCAAGACGATAGTTACCGGATAAGGCGCAGCGGTCGGGCTGAACGG
GGGGTTCGTGCACACAGCCCAGCTTGGAGCGAACGACCTACACCGAACTGAGATACCTACAGCGTGAGCT
ATGAGAAAGCGCCACGCTTCCCGAAGGGAGAAAGGCGGACAGGTATCCGGTAAGCGGCAGGGTCGGAACA
GGAGAGCGCACGAGGGAGCTTCCAGGGGGAAACGCCTGGTATCTTTATAGTCCTGTCGGGTTTCGCCACC
TCTGACTTGAGCGTCGATTTTTGTGATGCTCGTCAGGGGGGCGGAGCCTATGGAAAAACGCCAGCAACGC
GGCCTTTTTACGGTTCCTGGCCTTTTGCTGGCCTTTTGCTCACATGTTCTTTCCTGCGTTATCCCCTGAT
TCTGTGGATAACCGTATTACCGCCTTTGAGTGAGCTGATACCGCTCGCCGCAGCCGAACGACCGAGCGCA
GCGAGTCAGTGAGCGAGGAAGCGGAAGAGCGCCCAATACGCAAACCGCCTCTCCCCGCGCGTTGGCCGAT
TCATTAATGCAGCTGGCACGACAGGTTTCCCGACTGGAAAGCGGGCAGTGAGCGCAACGCAATTAATGTG
AGTTAGCTCACTCATTAGGCACCCCAGGCTTTACACTTTATGCTTCCGGCTCGTATGTTGTGTGGAATTG
TGAGCGGATAACAATTTCACACAGGAAACAGCTATGACCATGATTACGCCAAGCGCGCAATTAACCCTCA
CTAAAGGGAACAAAAGCTGGAGCTGCAAGCTT
