>Addgene plasmid #178373 | pOME0004L | depositor partial sequence | sequence record 346407 | Insert
GTCGACGGTACCGCCACCATGCAGACAGAGGCAACGTTCATCCTAGGTGACTGGGAGATAACGGTGTCTA
ACTGCCGGTTTACTTGCAGCAGCCTAACATGTGGCCCCCTTTACAGATCTAGCGGCGACTACACGCGGCT
AAGAATCCCCTTCTCTCTGGATCGACTAATACGTGACCATGCCATCTTTGGGCTAGTGCCAAATATTGAG
GATCTGTTAACCCATGGGTCATGCGTCGCCGTAGTGGCCGACGCAAACGCCACAGGCGGCAACGCGCGAC
GCATCGTCGCGCCTGGCGTGATAAACAATTTTTCAGAACCCATCGGCATTTGGGTACGCGGCCCTCCGCC
GCAAACGCGCAAGGAAGCTATTAAGTTCTGCATATTTTTTGTCAGTCCCATGCCCCCGCGGGAGATGACC
ACATATGTGTTCAAGGGCGGCGATTTGCCTCCCGGAGCAGAGGAACCCGAAACACTACACTCCGCCGAGG
CACCCCTACCGTCGCGCGAGACGCTGGTAACTGGACAGCTGCGATCCACCTCGCCGCGAACGTATACGGG
ATACTTTCACAGTCCTGTCCCGCTCTCTTTTTTGGACCTCCTGACATTCGAGTCCATTGGGTGTGACAAC
GTGGAAGGTGACCCCGAGCAATTGACACCCAAGTACTTGACGTTCACGCAGACGGGAGAAAGACTTTGCA
AAGTAACCGTTTACAACACCCATTCGACAGCATGCAAGAAGGCCCGTGTTCGTTTCGTCTACAGACCGAC
GCCGTCCGCCCGTCAGCTTGTCATGGGTCAGGCTTCACCCCTCATAACAACCCCTCTGGGAGCCAGGGTA
TTCGCAGTCTATCCAGACTGTGAGAAAACTATCCCACCTCAGGAAACCACCACCCTGAGGATTCAATTGC
TGTTCGAGCAGCATGGTGCCAACGCCGGAGACTGCGCCTTTGTCATCATGGGGCTCGCCCGTGAAACAAA
GTTTGTCTCATTTCCCGCAGTACTCCTTCCGGGCAAGCACGAACACCTTATTGTATTCAACCCACAGACA
CATCCTCTGACCATTCAACGGGACACAATAGTGGGCGTGGCAATGGCTTGCTATATCCACCCCGGTAAGG
CAGCCAGCCAGGCACCATACAGCTTCTACGACTGCAAGGAAGAGAGCTGGCACGTGGGGCTCTTCCAGAT
CAAACGCGGACCGGGAGGGGTCTGTACACCACCTTGCCACGTAGCGATTAGGGCCGACCGCCACGAGGAA
CCCATGCAATCGGACTACAAAGACCATGACGGTGATTATAAAGATCATGATATCGATTACAAGGATGACG
ATGACAAGTAGTAACTCGAGGCGGCCGC
