>Addgene plasmid #178373 | pOME0004L | depositor partial sequence | sequence record 346408 | Backbone
AATGTAGTCTTATGCAATACTCTTGTAGTCTTGCAACATGGTAACGATGAGTTAGCAACATGCCTTACAA
GGAGAGAAAAAGCACCGTGCATGCCGATTGGTGGAAGTAAGGTGGTACGATCGTGCCTTATTAGGAAGGC
AACAGACGGGTCTGACATGGATTGGACGAACCACTGAATTGCCGCATTGCAGAGATATTGTATTTAAGTG
CCTAGCTCGATACATAAACGGGTCTCTCTGGTTAGACCAGATCTGAGCCTGGGAGCTCTCTGGCTAACTA
GGGAACCCACTGCTTAAGCCTCAATAAAGCTTGCCTTGAGTGCTTCAAGTAGTGTGTGCCCGTCTGTTGT
GTGACTCTGGTAACTAGAGATCCCTCAGACCCTTTTAGTCAGTGTGGAAAATCTCTAGCAGTGGCGCCCG
AACAGGGACTTGAAAGCGAAAGGGAAACCAGAGGAGCTCTCTCGACGCAGGACTCGGCTTGCTGAAGCGC
GCACGGCAAGAGGCGAGGGGCGGCGACTGGTGAGTACGCCAAAAATTTTGACTAGCGGAGGCTAGAAGGA
GAGAGATGGGTGCGAGAGCGTCAGTATTAAGCGGGGGAGAATTAGATCGCGATGGGAAAAAATTCGGTTA
AGGCCAGGGGGAAAGAAAAAATATAAATTAAAACATATAGTATGGGCAAGCAGGGAGCTAGAACGATTCG
CAGTTAATCCTGGCCTGTTAGAAACATCAGAAGGCTGTAGACAAATACTGGGACAGCTACAACCATCCCT
TCAGACAGGATCAGAAGAACTTAGATCATTATATAATACAGTAGCAACCCTCTATTGTGTGCATCAAAGG
ATAGAGATAAAAGACACCAAGGAAGCTTTAGACAAGATAGAGGAAGAGCAAAACAAAAGTAAGACCACCG
CACAGCAAGCGGCCGCTGATCTTCAGACCTGGAGGAGGAGATATGAGGGACAATTGGAGAAGTGAATTAT
ATAAATATAAAGTAGTAAAAATTGAACCATTAGGAGTAGCACCCACCAAGGCAAAGAGAAGAGTGGTGCA
GAGAGAAAAAAGAGCAGTGGGAATAGGAGCTTTGTTCCTTGGGTTCTTGGGAGCAGCAGGAAGCACTATG
GGCGCAGCGTCAATGACGCTGACGGTACAGGCCAGACAATTATTGTCTGGTATAGTGCAGCAGCAGAACA
ATTTGCTGAGGGCTATTGAGGCGCAACAGCATCTGTTGCAACTCACAGTCTGGGGCATCAAGCAGCTCCA
GGCAAGAATCCTGGCTGTGGAAAGATACCTAAAGGATCAACAGCTCCTGGGGATTTGGGGTTGCTCTGGA
AAACTCATTTGCACCACTGCTGTGCCTTGGAATGCTAGTTGGAGTAATAAATCTCTGGAACAGATTTGGA
ATCACACGACCTGGATGGAGTGGGACAGAGAAATTAACAATTACACAAGCTTAATACACTCCTTAATTGA
AGAATCGCAAAACCAGCAAGAAAAGAATGAACAAGAATTATTGGAATTAGATAAATGGGCAAGTTTGTGG
AATTGGTTTAACATAACAAATTGGCTGTGGTATATAAAATTATTCATAATGATAGTAGGAGGCTTGGTAG
GTTTAAGAATAGTTTTTGCTGTACTTTCTATAGTGAATAGAGTTAGGCAGGGATATTCACCATTATCGTT
TCAGACCCACCTCCCAACCCCGAGGGGACCCGACAGGCCCGAAGGAATAGAAGAAGAAGGTGGAGAGAGA
GACAGAGACAGATCCATTCGATTAGTGAACGGATCTCGACGGTATCGGTTAACTTTTAAAAGAAAAGGGG
GGATTGGGGGGTACAGTGCAGGGGAAAGAATAGTAGACATAATAGCAACAGACATACAAACTAAAGAATT
ACAAAAACAAATTACAAAAATTCAAAATTTTATCGATAAGCTTGGGAGTTCCGCGTTACATAACTTACGG
TAAATGGCCCGCCTGGCTGACCGCCCAACGACCCCCGCCCATTGACGTCAATAATGACGTATGTTCCCAT
AGTAACGCCAATAGGGACTTTCCATTGACGTCAATGGGTGGAGTATTTACGGTAAACTGCCCACTTGGCA
GTACATCAAGTGTATCATATGCCAAGTACGCCCCCTATTGACGTCAATGACGGTAAATGGCCCGCCTGGC
ATTATGCCCAGTACATGACCTTATGGGACTTTCCTACTTGGCAGTACATCTACGTATTAGTCATCGCTAT
TACCATGGTGATGCGGTTTTGGCAGTACATCAATGGGCGTGGATAGCGGTTTGACTCACGGGGATTTCCA
AGTCTCCACCCCATTGACGTCAATGGGAGTTTGTTTTGGCACCAAAATCAACGGGACTTTCCAAAATGTC
GTAACAACTCCGCCCCATTGACGCAAATGGGCGGTAGGCGTGTACGGTGGGAGGTCTATATAAGCAGAGC
TCGTTTAGTGAACCGTCAGATCGCCTGGAGACGCCATCCACGCTGTTTTGACCTCCATAGAAGACACCGA
CTCTAGAGGATCCACTAGTCCAGTGTGGTGGAATTCTGCAGATATCAACAAGTTTGTACAAAAAAGCTGA
ACGAGAAACGTAAAATGATATAAATATCAATATATTAAATTAGATTTTGCATAAAAAACAGACTACATAA
TACTGTAAAACACAACATATCCAGTCACTATGGCGGCCGCATTAGGCACCCCAGGCTTTACACTTTATGC
TTCCGGCTCGTATAATGTGTGGATTTTGAGTTAGGATCCGTCGAGATTTTCAGGAGCTAAGGAAGCTAAA
ATGGAGAAAAAAATCACTGGATATACCACCGTTGATATATCCCAATGGCATCGTAAAGAACATTTTGAGG
CATTTCAGTCAGTTGCTCAATGTACCTATAACCAGACCGTTCAGCTGGATATTACGGCCTTTTTAAAGAC
CGTAAAGAAAAATAAGCACAAGTTTTATCCGGCCTTTATTCACATTCTTGCCCGCCTGATGAATGCTCAT
CCGGAATTCCGTATGGCAATGAAAGACGGTGAGCTGGTGATATGGGATAGTGTTCACCCTTGTTACACCG
TTTTCCATGAGCAAACTGAAACGTTTTCATCGCTCTGGAGTGAATACCACGACGATTTCCGGCAGTTTCT
ACACATATATTCGCAAGATGTGGCGTGTTACGGTGAAAACCTGGCCTATTTCCCTAAAGGGTTTATTGAG
AATATGTTTTTCGTCTCAGCCAATCCCTGGGTGAGTTTCACCAGTTTTGATTTAAACGTGGCCAATATGG
ACAACTTCTTCGCCCCCGTTTTCACCATGGGCAAATATTATACGCAAGGCGACAAGGTGCTGATGCCGCT
GGCGATTCAGGTTCATCATGCCGTTTGTGATGGCTTCCATGTCGGCAGAATGCTTAATGAATTACAACAG
TACTGCGATGAGTGGCAGGGCGGGGCGTAAAGATCTGGATCCGGCTTACTAAAAGCCAGATAACAGTATG
CGTATTTGCGCGCTGATTTTTGCGGTATAAGAATATATACTGATATGTATACCCGAAGTATGTCAAAAAG
AGGTATGCTATGAAGCAGCGTATTACAGTGACAGTTGACAGCGACAGCTATCAGTTGCTCAAGGCATATA
TGATGTCAATATCTCCGGTCTGGTAAGCACAACCATGCAGAATGAAGCCCGTCGTCTGCGTGCCGAACGC
TGGAAAGCGGAAAATCAGGAAGGGATGGCTGAGGTCGCCCGGTTTATTGAAATGAACGGCTCTTTTGCTG
ACGAGAACAGGGGCTGGTGAAATGCAGTTTAAGGTTTACACCTATAAAAGAGAGAGCCGTTATCGTCTGT
TTGTGGATGTACAGAGTGATATTATTGACACGCCCGGGCGACGGATGGTGATCCCCCTGGCCAGTGCACG
TCTGCTGTCAGATAAAGTCTCCCGTGAACTTTACCCGGTGGTGCATATCGGGGATGAAAGCTGGCGCATG
ATGACCACCGATATGGCCAGTGTGCCGGTCTCCGTTATCGGGGAAGAAGTGGCTGATCTCAGCCACCGCG
AAAATGACATCAAAAACGCCATTAACCTGATGTTCTGGGGAATATAAATGTCAGGCTCCCTTATACACAG
CCAGTCTGCAGGTCGACCATAGTGACTGGATATGTTGTGTTTTACAGTATTATGTAGTCTGTTTTTTATG
CAAAATCTAATTTAATATATTGATATTTATATCATTTTACGTTTCTCGTTCAGCTTTCTTGTACAAAGTG
GTTGATATCCAGCACAGTGGCGGCCGCTCGAGTCTAGAGGGCCCGCGGTTCGAAGGTAAGCCTATCCCTA
ACCCTCTCCTCGGTCTCGATTCTACGCGTACCGGTTAGTAATGATCGACAATCAACCTCTGGATTACAAA
ATTTGTGAAAGATTGACTGGTATTCTTAACTATGTTGCTCCTTTTACGCTATGTGGATACGCTGCTTTAA
TGCCTTTGTATCATGCTATTGCTTCCCGTATGGCTTTCATTTTCTCCTCCTTGTATAAATCCTGGTTGCT
GTCTCTTTATGAGGAGTTGTGGCCCGTTGTCAGGCAACGTGGCGTGGTGTGCACTGTGTTTGCTGACGCA
ACCCCCACTGGTTGGGGCATTGCCACCACCTGTCAGCTCCTTTCCGGGACTTTCGCTTTCCCCCTCCCTA
TTGCCACGGCGGAACTCATCGCCGCCTGCCTTGCCCGCTGCTGGACAGGGGCTCGGCTGTTGGGCACTGA
CAATTCCGTGGTGTTGTCGGGGAAGCTGACGTCCTTTCCATGGCTGCTCGCCTGTGTTGCCACCTGGATT
CTGCGCGGGACGTCCTTCTGCTACGTCCCTTCGGCCCTCAATCCAGCGGACCTTCCTTCCCGCGGCCTGC
TGCCGGCTCTGCGGCCTCTTCCGCGTCTTCGCCTTCGCCCTCAGACGAGTCGGATCTCCCTTTGGGCCGC
CTCCCCGCCTGGCGATGGTACCGGTGTGGAAAGTCCCCAGGCTCCCCAGCAGGCAGAAGTATGCAAAGCA
TGCATCTCAATTAGTCAGCAACCAGGTGTGGAAAGTCCCCAGGCTCCCCAGCAGGCAGAAGTATGCAAAG
CATGCATCTCAATTAGTCAGCAACCATAGTCCCGCCCCTAACTCCGCCCATCCCGCCCCTAACTCCGCCC
AGTTCCGCCCATTCTCCGCCCCATGGCTGACTAATTTTTTTTATTTATGCAGAGGCCGAGGCCGCCTCTG
CCTCTGAGCTATTCCAGAAGTAGTGAGGAGGCTTTTTTGGAGGCCTAGGCTTTTGCAAAAAGCTCCCGGG
AGCTTGTATATCCATTTTCGGATCTGATCAGCACCTAGCATGGTGAGCAAGGGCGAGGAGCTGTTCACCG
GGGTGGTGCCCATCCTGGTCGAGCTGGACGGCGACGTAAACGGCCACAAGTTCAGCGTGTCCGGCGAGGG
CGAGGGCGATGCCACCTACGGCAAGCTGACCCTGAAGTTCATCTGCACCACCGGCAAGCTGCCCGTGCCC
TGGCCCACCCTCGTGACCACCTTCACCTACGGCGTGCAGTGCTTCGCCCGCTACCCCGACCACATGAAGC
AGCACGACTTCTTCAAGTCCGCCATGCCCGAAGGCTACGTCCAGGAGCGCACCATCTTCTTCAAGGACGA
CGGCAACTACAAGACCCGCGCCGAGGTGAAGTTCGAGGGCGACACCCTGGTGAACCGCATCGAGCTGAAG
GGCATCGACTTCAAGGAGGACGGCAACATCCTGGGGCACAAGCTGGAGTACAACTACAACAGCCACAAGG
TCTATATCACCGCCGACAAGCAGAAGAACGGCATCAAGGTGAACTTCAAGACCCGCCACAACATCGAGGA
CGGCAGCGTGCAGCTCGCCGACCACTACCAGCAGAACACCCCCATCGGCGACGGCCCCGTGCTGCTGCCC
GACAACCACTACCTGAGCACCCAGTCCGCCCTGAGCAAAGACCCCAACGAGAAGCGCGATCACATGGTCC
TGCTGGAGTTCGTGACCGCCGCCGGGATCACTCTCGGCATGGACGAGCTGTACAAGTAAGGTACCTTTAA
GACCAATGACTTACAAGGCAGCTGTAGATCTTAGCCACTTTTTAAAAGAAAAGGGGGGACTGGAAGGGCT
AATTCACTCCCAACGAAGACAAGATCTGCTTTTTGCTTGTACTGGGTCTCTCTGGTTAGACCAGATCTGA
GCCTGGGAGCTCTCTGGCTAACTAGGGAACCCACTGCTTAAGCCTCAATAAAGCTTGCCTTGAGTGCTTC
AAGTAGTGTGTGCCCGTCTGTTGTGTGACTCTGGTAACTAGAGATCCCTCAGACCCTTTTAGTCAGTGTG
GAAAATCTCTAGCAGTAGTAGTTCATGTCATCTTATTATTCAGTATTTATAACTTGCAAAGAAATGAATA
TCAGAGAGTGAGAGGAACTTGTTTATTGCAGCTTATAATGGTTACAAATAAAGCAATAGCATCACAAATT
TCACAAATAAAGCATTTTTTTCACTGCATTCTAGTTGTGGTTTGTCCAAACTCATCAATGTATCTTATCA
TGTCTGGCTCTAGCTATCCCGCCCCTAACTCCGCCCATCCCGCCCCTAACTCCGCCCAGTTCCGCCCATT
CTCCGCCCCATGGCTGACTAATTTTTTTTATTTATGCAGAGGCCGAGGCCGCCTCGGCCTCTGAGCTATT
CCAGAAGTAGTGAGGAGGCTTTTTTGGAGGCCTAGGGACGTACCCAATTCGCCCTATAGTGAGTCGTATT
ACGCGCGCTCACTGGCCGTCGTTTTACAACGTCGTGACTGGGAAAACCCTGGCGTTACCCAACTTAATCG
CCTTGCAGCACATCCCCCTTTCGCCAGCTGGCGTAATAGCGAAGAGGCCCGCACCGATCGCCCTTCCCAA
CAGTTGCGCAGCCTGAATGGCGAATGGG
[124 nt withheld, positions 6959-7082]
C
[91 nt withheld, positions 7084-7174]
A
[49 nt withheld, positions 7176-7224]
CCTTTGACGTTGGAGTCCACGTTCTTT
[37 nt withheld, positions 7252-7288]
ACCCTATCTCGGTCTATTCTTTTGATTTATAAGGGATTTTGCCGATTTCGGCCTATTGGTTAAAAAATGA
GCTGATTTAACAAAAATTTAACGCGAATTTTAACAAAATATTAACGCTTACAATTTAGGTGGCACTTTTC
GGGGAAATGTGCGCGGAACCCCTATTTGTTTATTTTTCTAAATACATTCAAATATGTATCCGCTCATGAG
ACAATAACCCTGATAAATGCTTCAATAATATTGAAAAAGGAAGAGTATGAGTATTCAACATTTCCGTGTC
GCCCTTATTCCCTTTTTTGCGGCATTTTGCCTTCCTGTTTTTGCTCACCCAGAAACGCTGGTGAAAGTAA
AAGATGCTGAAGATCAGTTGGGTGCACGAGTGGGTTACATCGAACTGGATCTCAACAGCGGTAAGATCCT
TGAGAGTTTTCGCCCCGAAGAACGTTTTCCAATGATGAGCACTTTTAAAGTTCTGCTATGTGGCGCGGTA
TTATCCCGTATTGACGCCGGGCAAGAGCAACTCGGTCGCCGCATACACTATTCTCAGAATGACTTGGTTG
AGTACTCACCAGTCACAGAAAAGCATCTTACGGATGGCATGACAGTAAGAGAATTATGCAGTGCTGCCAT
AACCATGAGTGATAACACTGCGGCCAACTTACTTCTGACAACGATCGGAGGACCGAAGGAGCTAACCGCT
TTTTTGCACAACATGGGGGATCATGTAACTCGCCTTGATCGTTGGGAACCGGAGCTGAATGAAGCCATAC
CAAACGACGAGCGTGACACCACGATGCCTGTAGCAATGGCAACAACGTTGCGCAAACTATTAACTGGCGA
ACTACTTACTCTAGCTTCCCGGCAACAATTAATAGACTGGATGGAGGCGGATAAAGTTGCAGGACCACTT
CTGCGCTCGGCCCTTCCGGCTGGCTGGTTTATTGCTGATAAATCTGGAGCCGGTGAGCGTGGGTCTCGCG
GTATCATTGCAGCACTGGGGCCAGATGGTAAGCCCTCCCGTATCGTAGTTATCTACACGACGGGGAGTCA
GGCAACTATGGATGAACGAAATAGACAGATCGCTGAGATAGGTGCCTCACTGATTAAGCATTGGTAACTG
TCAGACCAAGTTTACTCATATATACTTTAGATTGATTTAAAACTTCATTTTTAATTTAAAAGGATCTAGG
TGAAGATCCTTTTTGATAATCTCATGACCAAAATCCCTTAACGTGAGTTTTCGTTCCACTGAGCGTCAGA
CCCCGTAGAAAAGATCAAAGGATCTTCTTGAGATCCTTTTTTTCTGCGCGTAATCTGCTGCTTGCAAACA
AAAAAACCACCGCTACCAGCGGTGGTTTGTTTGCCGGATCAAGAGCTACCAACTCTTTTTCCGAAGGTAA
CTGGCTTCAGCAGAGCGCAGATACCAAATACTGTTCTTCTAGTGTAGCCGTAGTTAGGCCACCACTTCAA
GAACTCTGTAGCACCGCCTACATACCTCGCTCTGCTAATCCTGTTACCAGTGGCTGCTGCCAGTGGCGAT
AAGTCGTGTCTTACCGGGTTGGACTCAAGACGATAGTTACCGGATAAGGCGCAGCGGTCGGGCTGAACGG
GGGGTTCGTGCACACAGCCCAGCTTGGAGCGAACGACCTACACCGAACTGAGATACCTACAGCGTGAGCT
ATGAGAAAGCGCCACGCTTCCCGAAGGGAGAAAGGCGGACAGGTATCCGGTAAGCGGCAGGGTCGGAACA
GGAGAGCGCACGAGGGAGCTTCCAGGGGGAAACGCCTGGTATCTTTATAGTCCTGTCGGGTTTCGCCACC
TCTGACTTGAGCGTCGATTTTTGTGATGCTCGTCAGGGGGGCGGAGCCTATGGAAAAACGCCAGCAACGC
GGCCTTTTTACGGTTCCTGGCCTTTTGCTGGCCTTTTGCTCACATGTTCTTTCCTGCGTTATCCCCTGAT
TCTGTGGATAACCGTATTACCGCCTTTGAGTGAGCTGATACCGCTCGCCGCAGCCGAACGACCGAGCGCA
GCGAGTCAGTGAGCGAGGAAGCGGAAGAGCGCCCAATACGCAAACCGCCTCTCCCCGCGCGTTGGCCGAT
TCATTAATGCAGCTGGCACGACAGGTTTCCCGACTGGAAAGCGGGCAGTGAGCGCAACGCAATTAATGTG
AGTTAGCTCACTCATTAGGCACCCCAGGCTTTACACTTTATGCTTCCGGCTCGTATGTTGTGTGGAATTG
TGAGCGGATAACAATTTCACACAGGAAACAGCTATGACCATGATTACGCCAAGCGCGCAATTAACCCTCA
CTAAAGGGAACAAAAGCTGGAGCTGCAAGCTT
